>Addgene plasmid #96927 | FLAG-Atoh1 S328A | addgene full sequence | sequence record 182226 | Addgene NGS Result
GACGGATCGGGAGATCTCCCGATCCCCTATGGTGCACTCTCAGTACAATCTGCTCTGATGCCGCATAGTT
AAGCCAGTATCTGCTCCCTGCTTGTGTGTTGGAGGTCGCTGAGTAGTGCGCGAGCAAAATTTAAGCTACA
ACAAGGCAAGGCTTGACCGACAATTGCATGAAGAATCTGCTTAGGGTTAGGCGTTTTGCGCTGCTTCGCG
ATGTACGGGCCAGATATACGCGTTGACATTGATTATTGACTAGTTATTAATAGTAATCAATTACGGGGTC
ATTAGTTCATAGCCCATATATGGAGTTCCGCGTTACATAACTTACGGTAAATGGCCCGCCTGGCTGACCG
CCCAACGACCCCCGCCCATTGACGTCAATAATGACGTATGTTCCCATAGTAACGCCAATAGGGACTTTCC
ATTGACGTCAATGGGTGGAGTATTTACGGTAAACTGCCCACTTGGCAGTACATCAAGTGTATCATATGCC
AAGTACGCCCCCTATTGACGTCAATGACGGTAAATGGCCCGCCTGGCATTATGCCCAGTACATGACCTTA
TGGGACTTTCCTACTTGGCAGTACATCTACGTATTAGTCATCGCTATTACCATGGTGATGCGGTTTTGGC
AGTACATCAATGGGCGTGGATAGCGGTTTGACTCACGGGGATTTCCAAGTCTCCACCCCATTGACGTCAA
TGGGAGTTTGTTTTGGCACCAAAATCAACGGGACTTTCCAAAATGTCGTAACAACTCCGCCCCATTGACG
CAAATGGGCGGTAGGCGTGTACGGTGGGAGGTCTATATAAGCAGAGCTCTCTGGCTAACTAGAGAACCCA
CTGCTTACTGGCTTATCGAAATTAATACGACTCACTATAGGGAGACCCAAGCTGGCTAGCGTTTAAACTT
AAGCTTGGTACCGAGCTCGGATCCACTAGTCCAGTGTGGTGGAATTCATGGACTACAAAGACGATGATGA
TAAAGATTACAAAGATGACGATGACAAGGGGTCCCGCCTGCTGCATGCAGAAGAGTGGGCTGAGGTAAAA
GAGTTGGGGGACCACCATCGCCATCCCCAGCCGCACCACGTCCCGCCGCTGACGCCACAGCCACCTGCTA
CCCTGCAGGCGAGAGACCTTCCCGTCTACCCGGCAGAACTGTCCCTCCTGGATAGCACCGACCCACGCGC
CTGGCTGACTCCCACTTTGCAGGGCCTCTGCACGGCACGCGCCGCCCAGTATCTGCTGCATTCTCCCGAG
CTGGGTGCCTCCGAGGCCGCGGCGCCCCGGGACGAGGCTGACAGCCAGGGTGAGCTGGTAAGGAGAAGCG
GCTGTGGCGGCCTCAGCAAGAGCCCCGGGCCCGTCAAAGTACGGGAACAGCTGTGCAAGCTGAAGGGTGG
GGTTGTAGTGGACGAGCTTGGCTGCAGCCGCCAGCGAGCCCCTTCCAGCAAACAGGTGAATGGGGTACAG
AAGCAAAGGAGGCTGGCAGCAAACGCAAGGGAACGGCGCAGGATGCACGGGCTGAACCACGCCTTCGACC
AGCTGCGCAACGTTATCCCGTCCTTCAACAACGACAAGAAGCTGTCCAAATATGAGACCCTACAGATGGC
CCAGATCTACATCAACGCTCTGTCGGAGTTGCTGCAGACTCCCAATGTCGGAGAGCAACCGCCGCCGCCC
ACAGCTTCCTGCAAAAATGACCACCATCACCTTCGCACCGCCTCCTCCTATGAAGGAGGTGCGGGCGCCT
CTGCGGTAGCTGGGGCTCAGCCAGCCCCGGGAGGGGGCCCGAGACCTACCCCGCCCGGGCCTTGCCGGAC
TCGCTTCTCAGGCCCAGCTTCCTCTGGGGGTTACTCGGTGCAGCTGGACGCTTTGCACTTCCCAGCCTTC
GAGGACAGGGCCCTAACAGCGATGATGGCACAGAAGGACCTGTCGCCTTCGCTGCCCGGGGGCATCCTGC
AGCCTGTACAGGAGGACAACAGCAAAACAGCTCCCAGATCCCACAGAAGTGACGGAGAGTTTTCCCCCCA
CTCTCATTACAGTGACTCTGATGAGGCCAGTTAGTCTAGAGGGCCCGTTTAAACCCGCTGATCAGCCTCG
ACTGTGCCTTCTAGTTGCCAGCCATCTGTTGTTTGCCCCTCCCCCGTGCCTTCCTTGACCCTGGAAGGTG
CCACTCCCACTGTCCTTTCCTAATAAAATGAGGAAATTGCATCGCATTGTCTGAGTAGGTGTCATTCTAT
TCTGGGGGGTGGGGTGGGGCAGGACAGCAAGGGGGAGGATTGGGAAGACAATAGCAGGCATGCTGGGGAT
GCGGTGGGCTCTATGGCTTCTGAGGCGGAAAGAACCAGCTGGGGCTCTAGGGGGTATCCCC
[124 nt withheld, positions 2372-2495]
C
[91 nt withheld, positions 2497-2587]
A
[49 nt withheld, positions 2589-2637]
CCTTTGACGTTGGAGTCCACGTTCTTT
[37 nt withheld, positions 2665-2701]
ACCCTATCTCGGTCTATTCTTTTGATTTATAAGGGATTTTGCCGATTTCGGCCTATTGGTTAAAAAATGA
GCTGATTTAACAAAAATTTAACGCGAATTAATTCTGTGGAATGTGTGTCAGTTAGGGTGTGGAAAGTCCC
CAGGCTCCCCAGCAGGCAGAAGTATGCAAAGCATGCATCTCAATTAGTCAGCAACCAGGTGTGGAAAGTC
CCCAGGCTCCCCAGCAGGCAGAAGTATGCAAAGCATGCATCTCAATTAGTCAGCAACCATAGTCCCGCCC
CTAACTCCGCCCATCCCGCCCCTAACTCCGCCCAGTTCCGCCCATTCTCCGCCCCATGGCTGACTAATTT
TTTTTATTTATGCAGAGGCCGAGGCCGCCTCTGCCTCTGAGCTATTCCAGAAGTAGTGAGGAGGCTTTTT
TGGAGGCCTAGGCTTTTGCAAAAAGCTCCCGGGAGCTTGTATATCCATTTTCGGATCTGATCAAGAGACA
GGATGAGGATCGTTTCGCATGATTGAACAAGATGGATTGCACGCAGGTTCTCCGGCCGCTTGGGTGGAGA
GGCTATTCGGCTATGACTGGGCACAACAGACAATCGGCTGCTCTGATGCCGCCGTGTTCCGGCTGTCAGC
GCAGGGGCGCCCGGTTCTTTTTGTCAAGACCGACCTGTCCGGTGCCCTGAATGAACTGCAGGACGAGGCA
GCGCGGCTATCGTGGCTGGCCACGACGGGCGTTCCTTGCGCAGCTGTGCTCGACGTTGTCACTGAAGCGG
GAAGGGACTGGCTGCTATTGGGCGAAGTGCCGGGGCAGGATCTCCTGTCATCTCACCTTGCTCCTGCCGA
GAAAGTATCCATCATGGCTGATGCAATGCGGCGGCTGCATACGCTTGATCCGGCTACCTGCCCATTCGAC
CACCAAGCGAAACATCGCATCGAGCGAGCACGTACTCGGATGGAAGCCGGTCTTGTCGATCAGGATGATC
TGGACGAAGAGCATCAGGGGCTCGCGCCAGCCGAACTGTTCGCCAGGCTCAAGGCGCGCATGCCCGACGG
CGAGGATCTCGTCGTGACCCATGGCGATGCCTGCTTGCCGAATATCATGGTGGAAAATGGCCGCTTTTCT
GGATTCATCGACTGTGGCCGGCTGGGTGTGGCGGACCGCTATCAGGACATAGCGTTGGCTACCCGTGATA
TTGCTGAAGAGCTTGGCGGCGAATGGGCTGACCGCTTCCTCGTGCTTTACGGTATCGCCGCTCCCGATTC
GCAGCGCATCGCCTTCTATCGCCTTCTTGACGAGTTCTTCTGAGCGGGACTCTGGGGTTCGAAATGACCG
ACCAAGCGACGCCCAACCTGCCATCACGAGATTTCGATTCCACCGCCGCCTTCTATGAAAGGTTGGGCTT
CGGAATCGTTTTCCGGGACGCCGGCTGGATGATCCTCCAGCGCGGGGATCTCATGCTGGAGTTCTTCGCC
CACCCCAACTTGTTTATTGCAGCTTATAATGGTTACAAATAAAGCAATAGCATCACAAATTTCACAAATA
AAGCATTTTTTTCACTGCATTCTAGTTGTGGTTTGTCCAAACTCATCAATGTATCTTATCATGTCTGTAT
ACCGTCGACCTCTAGCTAGAGCTTGGCGTAATCATGGTCATAGCTGTTTCCTGTGTGAAATTGTTATCCG
CTCACAATTCCACACAACATACGAGCCGGAAGCATAAAGTGTAAAGCCTGGGGTGCCTAATGAGTGAGCT
AACTCACATTAATTGCGTTGCGCTCACTGCCCGCTTTCCAGTCGGGAAACCTGTCGTGCCAGCTGCATTA
ATGAATCGGCCAACGCGCGGGGAGAGGCGGTTTGCGTATTGGGCGCTCTTCCGCTTCCTCGCTCACTGAC
TCGCTGCGCTCGGTCGTTCGGCTGCGGCGAGCGGTATCAGCTCACTCAAAGGCGGTAATACGGTTATCCA
CAGAATCAGGGGATAACGCAGGAAAGAACATGTGAGCAAAAGGCCAGCAAAAGGCCAGGAACCGTAAAAA
GGCCGCGTTGCTGGCGTTTTTCCATAGGCTCCGCCCCCCTGACGAGCATCACAAAAATCGACGCTCAAGT
CAGAGGTGGCGAAACCCGACAGGACTATAAAGATACCAGGCGTTTCCCCCTGGAAGCTCCCTCGTGCGCT
CTCCTGTTCCGACCCTGCCGCTTACCGGATACCTGTCCGCCTTTCTCCCTTCGGGAAGCGTGGCGCTTTC
TCATAGCTCACGCTGTAGGTATCTCAGTTCGGTGTAGGTCGTTCGCTCCAAGCTGGGCTGTGTGCACGAA
CCCCCCGTTCAGCCCGACCGCTGCGCCTTATCCGGTAACTATCGTCTTGAGTCCAACCCGGTAAGACACG
ACTTATCGCCACTGGCAGCAGCCACTGGTAACAGGATTAGCAGAGCGAGGTATGTAGGCGGTGCTACAGA
GTTCTTGAAGTGGTGGCCTAACTACGGCTACACTAGAAGAACAGTATTTGGTATCTGCGCTCTGCTGAAG
CCAGTTACCTTCGGAAAAAGAGTTGGTAGCTCTTGATCCGGCAAACAAACCACCGCTGGTAGCGGTGGTT
TTTTTGTTTGCAAGCAGCAGATTACGCGCAGAAAAAAAGGATCTCAAGAAGATCCTTTGATCTTTTCTAC
GGGGTCTGACGCTCAGTGGAACGAAAACTCACGTTAAGGGATTTTGGTCATGAGATTATCAAAAAGGATC
TTCACCTAGATCCTTTTAAATTAAAAATGAAGTTTTAAATCAATCTAAAGTATATATGAGTAAACTTGGT
CTGACAGTTACCAATGCTTAATCAGTGAGGCACCTATCTCAGCGATCTGTCTATTTCGTTCATCCATAGT
TGCCTGACTCCCCGTCGTGTAGATAACTACGATACGGGAGGGCTTACCATCTGGCCCCAGTGCTGCAATG
ATACCGCGAGACCCACGCTCACCGGCTCCAGATTTATCAGCAATAAACCAGCCAGCCGGAAGGGCCGAGC
GCAGAAGTGGTCCTGCAACTTTATCCGCCTCCATCCAGTCTATTAATTGTTGCCGGGAAGCTAGAGTAAG
TAGTTCGCCAGTTAATAGTTTGCGCAACGTTGTTGCCATTGCTACAGGCATCGTGGTGTCACGCTCGTCG
TTTGGTATGGCTTCATTCAGCTCCGGTTCCCAACGATCAAGGCGAGTTACATGATCCCCCATGTTGTGCA
AAAAAGCGGTTAGCTCCTTCGGTCCTCCGATCGTTGTCAGAAGTAAGTTGGCCGCAGTGTTATCACTCAT
GGTTATGGCAGCACTGCATAATTCTCTTACTGTCATGCCATCCGTAAGATGCTTTTCTGTGACTGGTGAG
TACTCAACCAAGTCATTCTGAGAATAGTGTATGCGGCGACCGAGTTGCTCTTGCCCGGCGTCAATACGGG
ATAATACCGCGCCACATAGCAGAACTTTAAAAGTGCTCATCATTGGAAAACGTTCTTCGGGGCGAAAACT
CTCAAGGATCTTACCGCTGTTGAGATCCAGTTCGATGTAACCCACTCGTGCACCCAACTGATCTTCAGCA
TCTTTTACTTTCACCAGCGTTTCTGGGTGAGCAAAAACAGGAAGGCAAAATGCCGCAAAAAAGGGAATAA
GGGCGACACGGAAATGTTGAATACTCATACTCTTCCTTTTTCAATATTATTGAAGCATTTATCAGGGTTA
TTGTCTCATGAGCGGATACATATTTGAATGTATTTAGAAAAATAAACAAATAGGGGTTCCGCGCACATTT
CCCCGAAAAGTGCCACCTGACGTC
Features (pLannotate 1.2.2; 21 found; start..end, strand, type, name):
     28..80      -  misc_feature   bom (fragment): basis of mobility region from pBR322
    235..614     +  enhancer       CMV enhancer: human cytomegalovirus immediate early enhancer
    615..818     +  promoter       CMV promoter: human cytomegalovirus (CMV) immediate early promoter
    814..847     +  LTR            5' LTR (truncated) (fragment): truncated 5' long terminal repeat (LTR) from HIV-1
    863..881     +  promoter       T7 promoter: promoter for bacteriophage T7 RNA polymerase
    988..1008    +  CDS            3xFLAG (fragment): three tandem FLAG® epitope tags, followed by an enterokinase cleavage site
   1012..2061    +  CDS            Atoh1: ATOH1_MOUSE - Also known as Ath1. Experimental evidence at protein level: Swiss-Prot protein existence level 1. Transcriptional regulator. Activates E box-dependent transcription in collaboration with TCF3/E47, but the activity is completely antagonized by the negative regulator of neurogenesis HES1. Plays a role in the differentiation of subsets of neural cells by activating E box-dependent transcription. From Mus musculus (Mouse).
   2102..2326    +  polyA_signal   bGH poly(A) signal: bovine growth hormone polyadenylation signal
   2330..2351    +  promoter       SV40 promoter (fragment): SV40 enhancer and early promoter
   2372..2800    +  rep_origin     f1 ori (sequence partly withheld): f1 bacteriophage origin of replication; arrow indicates direction of (+) strand synthesis
   2814..3143    +  promoter       SV40 promoter: SV40 enhancer and early promoter
   3210..4001    +  CDS            neo: KKA2_KLEPN - Also known as kan, nptII. Experimental evidence at protein level: Swiss-Prot protein existence level 1. Resistance to kanamycin, neomycin, paromomycin, ribostamycin, butirosin and gentamicin B. From Klebsiella pneumoniae.
   4025..4183    +  CDS            ble (fragment): BLE_KLEPN - Experimental evidence at protein level: Swiss-Prot protein existence level 1. Binding protein with a strong affinity to the bleomycin family of antibiotics. Binds to CL990; an antimitotic-antibiotic compound. From Klebsiella pneumoniae.
   4178..4299    +  polyA_signal   SV40 poly(A) signal: SV40 polyadenylation signal
   4372..4388    -  protein_bind   lac operator: The lac repressor binds to the lac operator to inhibit transcription in E. coli. This inhibition can be relieved by adding lactose or isopropyl-β-D-thiogalactopyranoside (IPTG). lac repressor encoded by lacI
   4396..4426    -  promoter       lac promoter: promoter for the E. coli lac operon
   4441..4462    -  protein_bind   CAP binding site: CAP binding activates transcription in the presence of cAMP. E. coli catabolite activator protein
   4475..4567    -  CDS            lacI (fragment): lac repressor; lacI; The lac repressor binds to the lac operator to inhibit transcription in E. coli. This inhibition can be relieved by adding lactose or isopropyl-β-D-thiogalactopyranoside (IPTG).
   4750..5338    -  rep_origin     ori: high-copy-number ColE1/pMB1/pBR322/pUC origin of replication
   5509..6369    -  CDS            AmpR: β-lactamase; bla; confers resistance to ampicillin, carbenicillin, and related antibiotics
   6370..6474    -  promoter       AmpR promoter: bla
