[The description below was written by a language model from this plasmid's Addgene catalogue record and pLannotate feature annotations shown in this document.]
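Description:
FLAG-Atoh1 S328A is a mammalian expression plasmid of about 6.5 kb built on the pcDNA3.1(+) backbone, carrying mouse Atoh1 (also known as Math1) with serine 328 replaced by alanine. The coding sequence is driven by the human cytomegalovirus immediate-early enhancer and promoter and terminated by the bovine growth hormone polyadenylation signal. A T7 promoter between the CMV promoter and the insert allows in vitro transcription or sequencing from that side. The catalogue lists an N-terminal 2xFLAG tag. The automated annotation detects only a short FLAG-type fragment directly upstream of the Atoh1 open reading frame, which is consistent with a tandem FLAG epitope rather than a full 3xFLAG. Small fragment hits to an HIV-1 LTR, ble and lacI are probably annotation matches to backbone sequence rather than functional parts.

The plasmid is propagated in E. coli through a high-copy ColE1/pUC-type origin with ampicillin selection from the bla gene. An f1 origin is also present for single-stranded DNA production. For mammalian cells, an SV40 early promoter drives the neomycin phosphotransferase gene, followed by an SV40 poly(A) signal, so stable transfectants can be selected with G418.

Atoh1 is a bHLH transcription factor that activates E-box-dependent transcription. The associated publication concerns its destabilization by the E3 ubiquitin ligase Huwe1 and casein kinase 1 during sensory hair cell development. The alanine substitution removes a potential phosphorylation site. This suggests the construct is used alongside wild-type and other mutants to test how this residue affects Atoh1 stability or turnover, with the FLAG epitope used for detection or immunoprecipitation, although the record gives the purpose only as expression of the mutant protein.
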