Addgene plasmid #96927: FLAG-Atoh1 S328A
Purpose: Murine Atoh1 with S328A mutation
Depositing lab: Albert Edge. Depositing organization: Massachusetts Eye and Ear Infirmary. Publication: Destabilization of Atoh1 by E3 Ubiquitin Ligase Huwe1 and Casein Kinase 1 Is Essential for Normal Sensory Hair Cell Development. Cheng YF, Tong M, Edge AS. J Biol Chem. 2016 Sep 30;291(40):21096-21109. Epub 2016 Aug 19. 10.1074/jbc.M116.722124 PubMed 27542412.
Backbone
  Vector backbone: pcDNA3.1(+)
  Vector type: Mammalian Expression
  Selectable markers: Neomycin (select with G418)
Growth in bacteria
  Bacterial resistance: Ampicillin, 100 μg/mL
  Growth temperature: 37°C
  Growth strain: NEB Stable
  Copy number: Unknown
Gene/Insert
  Gene/Insert name: Atoh1
  Species: M. musculus (mouse)
  Mutation: Serine 328 changed to Alanine
  Entrez Gene: Atoh1 (a.k.a. Hath1, MATH-1, Math1, bHLHa14)
  Tag / fusion protein: 2xFLAG (N terminal on insert)
Terms and licenses: Academic/Nonprofit Terms; Industry Terms: Not Available to Industry
How to cite: FLAG-Atoh1 S328A was a gift from Albert Edge (Addgene plasmid # 96927 ; http://n2t.net/addgene:96927 ; RRID:Addgene_96927)
